Addgene plasmid #123335: pcDNA3-Cerulean3-Cerulean3-FLARE-AKAR
Purpose: Cyan-fluorescent homoFRET/anisotropy-based biosensor for monitoring Protein Kinase A activity.
Depositing lab: Jin Zhang. Depositing organization: University of California, San Diego (UCSD). Publication: Single-color, ratiometric biosensors for detecting signaling activities in live cells. Ross BL, Tenner B, Markwardt ML, Zviman A, Shi G, Kerr JP, Snell NE, McFarland JJ, Mauban JR, Ward CW, Rizzo MA, Zhang J. eLife. 2018 Jul 3;7. pii: 35458. doi: 10.7554/eLife.35458 PubMed 29968564.
Backbone
  Vector backbone: pcDNA3
  Backbone manufacturer: Invitrogen
  Backbone size w/o insert (bp): 5517
  Total vector size (bp): 7476
  Vector type: Mammalian Expression
  Selectable markers: Neomycin (select with G418)
Growth in bacteria
  Bacterial resistance: Ampicillin, 100 μg/mL
  Growth temperature: 37°C
  Growth strain: DH5alpha
  Copy number: High Copy
Gene/Insert
  Gene/Insert name: Cerulean3-Cerulean3-FLARE-AKAR
  Species: S. cerevisiae (budding yeast), Synthetic
  Insert size (bp): 1959
  Promoter: CMV
  Tag / fusion protein: Cerulean3 (N terminal on insert); Cerulean3 (C terminal on insert); 6xHIS (N terminal on backbone); T7 tag (gene 10 leader) (N terminal on backbone); Xpress (TM) tag (N terminal on backbone)
  Cloning method: Restriction Enzyme; 5′ cloning site BamHI (not destroyed); 3′ cloning site EcoRI (not destroyed)
  Sequencing primers: 5′ CMV forward; 3′ BGH reverse
Terms and licenses: Academic/Nonprofit Terms; Industry Terms: Not Available to Industry
How to cite: pcDNA3-Cerulean3-Cerulean3-FLARE-AKAR was a gift from Jin Zhang (Addgene plasmid # 123335 ; http://n2t.net/addgene:123335 ; RRID:Addgene_123335)
