[The description below was written by a language model from this plasmid's Addgene catalogue record and the feature table of its GenBank file.]
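Description:
pcDNA3-Cerulean3-Cerulean3-FLARE-AKAR is a 7.5 kb mammalian expression plasmid built on the Invitrogen pcDNA3 backbone that encodes a single-colour, cyan-fluorescent biosensor for Protein Kinase A (PKA) activity. It is propagated in E. coli as a high-copy plasmid through a ColE1 origin with ampicillin resistance. A Kan/neoR cassette located next to an SV40 origin element permits G418 selection of transfected mammalian cells. Transcription of the sensor is driven by the CMV promoter and terminated by the bovine growth hormone polyadenylation signal. T7 and SP6 primer sites flank the expression cassette.

The roughly 2 kb insert, cloned between BamHI and EcoRI, follows the A-kinase activity reporter (AKAR) design. An N-terminal Cerulean3 is followed by an FHA1 phosphoamino-acid binding domain, which accounts for the budding yeast component of the listed species. Next comes a short PKA substrate peptide and then a second, identical Cerulean3 at the C terminus. Backbone-derived 6xHis, T7 gene 10 leader and Xpress tags sit upstream of the fusion, although only the His tag is annotated in the feature table. In sensors of this type, phosphorylation of the substrate by PKA promotes its binding to FHA1, changing the conformation and therefore the proximity or orientation of the two fluorophores. Because both fluorophores are the same colour, energy transfer between them (homoFRET) is detected as a change in fluorescence anisotropy rather than as a two-colour emission ratio. This gives a ratiometric readout that occupies only one spectral channel. The file comments indicate that the plasmid was derived from a related version carrying a circularly permuted Cerulean3 by swapping in a SacI–EcoRI fragment. It is intended for live-cell imaging of PKA signalling.
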