LOCUS       pcDNA3-Cer3-Cer3-FLARE-AKAR 7476 bp DNA circular 2/14/19
DEFINITION
ACCESSION
VERSION
SOURCE
  ORGANISM
COMMENT     Serial Cloner Genbank Format
COMMENT     SerialCloner_Type=Degen. DNA
COMMENT     SerialCloner_Comments=Ligation of :
            pcDNA3-Cer3-cpCer3-FLARE-AKAR.gb.xdna [6746 n t] : (EcoRI[2983] /
            SacI[2242]) to Untitled Sequence #1 [722 nt] : (SacI[306] /
            EcoRI[1032])
COMMENT     SerialCloner_Ends=0,0,,0,
FEATURES             Location/Qualifiers
     CDS             922..939
                     /label=6His
                     /SerialCloner_Color=&h008000
                     /SerialCloner_Show=True
                     /SerialCloner_Protect=False
                     /SerialCloner_Arrow=True
     misc_feature    2200..2223
                     /label=PKAsub
                     /SerialCloner_Color=&h999999
                     /SerialCloner_Show=True
                     /SerialCloner_Protect=False
                     /SerialCloner_Arrow=True
     CDS             1735..2157
                     /label=FHA1
                     /SerialCloner_Color=&h804000
                     /SerialCloner_Show=True
                     /SerialCloner_Protect=False
                     /SerialCloner_Arrow=True
     misc_feature    1009..1725
                     /label=CER3
                     /SerialCloner_Color=&h66CCFF
                     /SerialCloner_Show=True
                     /SerialCloner_Protect=False
                     /SerialCloner_Arrow=True
     misc_feature    2248..2964
                     /label=CER3
                     /SerialCloner_Color=&h66CCFF
                     /SerialCloner_Show=True
                     /SerialCloner_Protect=False
                     /SerialCloner_Arrow=True
     primer_bind     complement(5315..5335)
                     /label=M13-rev
                     /SerialCloner_Color=&h008B8B
                     /SerialCloner_Show=True
                     /SerialCloner_Protect=False
                     /SerialCloner_Arrow=True
     primer_bind     863..882
                     /label=T7
                     /SerialCloner_Color=&h008B8B
                     /SerialCloner_Show=True
                     /SerialCloner_Protect=False
                     /SerialCloner_Arrow=True
     primer_bind     complement(3029..3046)
                     /label=SP6
                     /SerialCloner_Color=&h008B8B
                     /SerialCloner_Show=True
                     /SerialCloner_Protect=False
                     /SerialCloner_Arrow=True
     rep_origin      complement(5703..6331)
                     /label=ColE1 origin
                     /SerialCloner_Color=&h4682B4
                     /SerialCloner_Show=True
                     /SerialCloner_Protect=False
                     /SerialCloner_Arrow=True
     misc_binding    complement(5341..5363)
                     /label=LacO
                     /SerialCloner_Color=&h6495ED
                     /SerialCloner_Show=True
                     /SerialCloner_Protect=False
                     /SerialCloner_Arrow=True
     CDS             complement(6483..7142)
                     /label=AmpR
                     /SerialCloner_Color=&h8FBC8F
                     /SerialCloner_Show=True
                     /SerialCloner_Protect=False
                     /SerialCloner_Arrow=True
     CDS             4184..4975
                     /label=Kan/neoR
                     /SerialCloner_Color=&h8FBC8F
                     /SerialCloner_Show=True
                     /SerialCloner_Protect=False
                     /SerialCloner_Arrow=True
     Promoter        complement(7382..7410)
                     /label=Amp prom
                     /SerialCloner_Color=&h4682B4
                     /SerialCloner_Show=True
                     /SerialCloner_Protect=False
                     /SerialCloner_Arrow=True
     Promoter        complement(5368..5397)
                     /label=lac
                     /SerialCloner_Color=&h4682B4
                     /SerialCloner_Show=True
                     /SerialCloner_Protect=False
                     /SerialCloner_Arrow=True
     misc_feature    3965..4042
                     /label=SV40 ORI
                     /SerialCloner_Color=&h4682B4
                     /SerialCloner_Show=True
                     /SerialCloner_Protect=False
                     /SerialCloner_Arrow=True
     terminator      3069..3296
                     /label=bGH PA
                     /SerialCloner_Color=&hFF8000
                     /SerialCloner_Show=True
                     /SerialCloner_Protect=False
                     /SerialCloner_Arrow=True
     promoter        232..819
                     /label=CMV prom
                     /SerialCloner_Color=&h800080
                     /SerialCloner_Show=True
                     /SerialCloner_Protect=False
                     /SerialCloner_Arrow=True
ORIGIN
        1 gacggatcgg gagatctccc gatcccctat ggtcgactct cagtacaatc tgctctgatg
       61 ccgcatagtt aagccagtat ctgctccctg cttgtgtgtt ggaggtcgct gagtagtgcg
      121 cgagcaaaat ttaagctaca acaaggcaag gcttgaccga caattgcatg aagaatctgc
      181 ttagggttag gcgttttgcg ctgcttcgcg atgtacgggc cagatatacg cgttgacatt
      241 gattattgac tagttattaa tagtaatcaa ttacggggtc attagttcat agcccatata
      301 tggagttccg cgttacataa cttacggtaa atggcccgcc tggctgaccg cccaacgacc
      361 cccgcccatt gacgtcaata atgacgtatg ttcccatagt aacgccaata gggactttcc
      421 attgacgtca atgggtggac tatttacggt aaactgccca cttggcagta catcaagtgt
      481 atcatatgcc aagtacgccc cctattgacg tcaatgacgg taaatggccc gcctggcatt
      541 atgcccagta catgacctta tgggactttc ctacttggca gtacatctac gtattagtca
      601 tcgctattac catggtgatg cggttttggc agtacatcaa tgggcgtgga tagcggtttg
      661 actcacgggg atttccaagt ctccacccca ttgacgtcaa tgggagtttg ttttggcacc
      721 aaaatcaacg ggactttcca aaatgtcgta acaactccgc cccattgacg caaatgggcg
      781 gtaggcgtgt acggtgggag gtctatataa gcagagctct ctggctaact agagaaccca
      841 ctgcttactg gcttatcgaa attaatacga ctcactatag ggAGACCCAA GCTTGCGGCC
      901 GCCACCATGG TGCGGGGTTC TCATCATCAT CATCATCATG GTATGGCTAG CATGACTGGT
      961 GGACAGCAAA TGGGTCGGGA TCTGTACGAC GATGACGATA AGgatcCCAT GGTGAGCAAG
     1021 GGCGAGGAGC TGTTCACCGG GGTGGTGCCC ATCCTGGTCG AGCTGGACGG CGACGTAAAC
     1081 GGCCACAAGT TCAGCGTGTC CGGCGAGGGC GAGGGCGATG CCACCTACGG CAAGCTGACC
     1141 CTGAAGTTCA TCTGCACCAC CGGCAAGCTG CCCGTGCCCT GGCCCACCCT CGTGACCACC
     1201 CTGAGCTGGG GCGTGCAGTG CTTCGCCCGC TACCCCGACC ACATGAAGCA GCACGACTTC
     1261 TTCAAGTCCG CCATGCCCGA AGGCTACGTC CAGGAGCGCA CCATCTTCTT CAAGGACGAC
     1321 GGCAACTACA AGACCCGCGC CGAGGTGAAG TTCGAGGGCG ACACCCTGGT GAACCGCATC
     1381 GAGCTGAAGG GCATCGACTT CAAGGAGGAC GGCAACATCC TGGGGCACAA GCTGGAGTAC
     1441 AACGCCATCC ACGGCAACGT CTATATCACC GCCGACAAGC AGAAGAACGG CATCAAGGCC
     1501 AACTTCGGCC TCAACTGCAA CATCGAGGAC GGCAGCGTGC AGCTCGCCGA CCACTACCAG
     1561 CAGAACACCC CCATCGGCGA CGGCCCCGTG CTGCTGCCCG ACAACCACTA CCTGAGCACC
     1621 CAGTCCAAGC TGAGCAAAGA CCCCAACGAG AAGCGCGATC ACATGGTCCT GCTGGAGTTC
     1681 GTGACCGCCG CCGGGATCAC TCTCGGCATG GACGAGCTGT ACAAGCGcat gcataagttt
     1741 tctcaagaac agatcggcga aaacattgtg tgcagggtca tttgtaccac gggtcaaatt
     1801 cccatccgag atttgtcagc tgatatttca caagtgctta aggaaaaacg atccataaag
     1861 aaagtttgga catttggtag aaacccagcc tgtgactatc atttaggaaa catttcaaga
     1921 ctgtcaaata agcatttcca aatactacta ggagaagacg gtaacctttt attgaatgac
     1981 atttccacta atgggacctg gttaaatggg caaaaagtcg agaagaacag caatcagtta
     2041 ctgtctcaag gtgatgaaat aaccgttggt gtaggcgtgg aatcagatat tttatctctg
     2101 gtcattttca taaacgacaa atttaagcag tgcctcgagc agaacaaagt tgatcgctct
     2161 gcaggtaagc caggcagcgg cgagggcagc accaagggcc tgcgtcgcgc caccctggtg
     2221 gacggcggca ccggcggcag cgagctCATG GTGAGCAAGG GCGAGGAGCT GTTCACCGGG
     2281 GTGGTGCCCA TCCTGGTCGA GCTGGACGGC GACGTAAACG GCCACAAGTT CAGCGTGTCC
     2341 GGCGAGGGCG AGGGCGATGC CACCTACGGC AAGCTGACCC TGAAGTTCAT CTGCACCACC
     2401 GGCAAGCTGC CCGTGCCCTG GCCCACCCTC GTGACCACCC TGAGCTGGGG CGTGCAGTGC
     2461 TTCGCCCGCT ACCCCGACCA CATGAAGCAG CACGACTTCT TCAAGTCCGC CATGCCCGAA
     2521 GGCTACGTCC AGGAGCGCAC CATCTTCTTC AAGGACGACG GCAACTACAA GACCCGCGCC
     2581 GAGGTGAAGT TCGAGGGCGA CACCCTGGTG AACCGCATCG AGCTGAAGGG CATCGACTTC
     2641 AAGGAGGACG GCAACATCCT GGGGCACAAG CTGGAGTACA ACGCCATCCA CGGCAACGTC
     2701 TATATCACCG CCGACAAGCA GAAGAACGGC ATCAAGGCCA ACTTCGGCCT CAACTGCAAC
     2761 ATCGAGGACG GCAGCGTGCA GCTCGCCGAC CACTACCAGC AGAACACCCC CATCGGCGAC
     2821 GGCCCCGTGC TGCTGCCCGA CAACCACTAC CTGAGCACCC AGTCCAAGCT GAGCAAAGAC
     2881 CCCAACGAGA AGCGCGATCA CATGGTCCTG CTGGAGTTCG TGACCGCCGC CGGGATCACT
     2941 CTCGGCATGG ACGAGCTGTA CAAGTAAGaa ttCTGCAGAT ATCCATCACA CTGGCGGCCG
     3001 CTCGAGCATG CATCTAGAGG GCCCTATTct atagtgtcac ctaaatgcta gagctcgctg
     3061 atcagcctcg actgtgcctt ctagttgcca gccatctgtt gtttgcccct cccccgtgcc
     3121 ttccttgacc ctggaaggtg ccactcccac tgtcctttcc taataaaatg aggaaattgc
     3181 atcgcattgt ctgagtaggt gtcattctat tctggggggt ggggtggggc aggacagcaa
     3241 gggggaggat tgggaagaca atagcaggca tgctggggat gcggtgggct ctatggcttc
     3301 tgaggcggaa agaaccagct ggggctctag ggggtatccc cnnnnnnnnn nnnnnnnnnn
     3361 nnnnnnnnnn nnnnnnnnnn nnnnnnnnnn nnnnnnnnnn nnnnnnnnnn nnnnnnnnnn
     3421 nnnnnnnnnn nnnnnnnnnn nnnnnnnnnn nnnnnnnnnn nnnnncnnnn nnnnnnnnnn
     3481 nnnnnnnnnn nnnnnnnnca nnnnnnnnnn nnnnnnnnnn nnnnnnnnnn nnnnnnnnnn
     3541 nnnnnnnnnn nnnnnnnann nnnnnnnnnn nnnnnnnnnn nnnnnnnnnn nnnnnnnnnn
     3601 nnnnnnncct ttgacgttgg agtccacgtt ctttnnnnnn nnnnnnnnnn nnnnnnnnnn
     3661 nnnnnnnnnn naccctatct cggtctattc ttttgattta taagggattt tggggatttc
     3721 ggcctattgg ttaaaaaatg agctgattta acaaaaattt aacgcgaatt aattctgtgg
     3781 aatgtgtgtc agttagggtg tggaaagtcc ccaggctccc caggcaggca gaagtatgca
     3841 aagcatgcat ctcaattagt cagcaaccag gtgtggaaag tccccaggct ccccagcagg
     3901 cagaagtatg caaagcatgc atctcaatta gtcagcaacc atagtcccgc ccctaactcc
     3961 gcccatcccg cccctaactc cgcccagttc cgcccattct ccgccccatg gctgactaat
     4021 tttttttatt tatgcagagg ccgaggccgc ctctgcctct gagctattcc agaagtagtg
     4081 aggaggcttt tttggaggcc taggcttttg caaaaagctc ccgggagctt gtatatccat
     4141 tttcggatct gatcaagaga caggatgagg atcgtttcgc atgattgaac aagatggatt
     4201 gcacgcaggt tctccggccg cttgggtgga gaggctattc ggctatgact gggcacaaca
     4261 gacaatcggc tgctctgatg ccgccgtgtt ccggctgtca gcgcaggggc gcccggttct
     4321 ttttgtcaag accgacctgt ccggtgccct gaatgaactg caggacgagg cagcgcggct
     4381 atcgtggctg gccacgacgg gcgttccttg cgcagctgtg ctcgacgttg tcactgaagc
     4441 gggaagggac tggctgctat tgggcgaagt gccggggcag gatctcctgt catctcacct
     4501 tgctcctgcc gagaaagtat ccatcatggc tgatgcaatg cggcggctgc atacgcttga
     4561 tccggctacc tgcccattcg accaccaagc gaaacatcgc atcgagcgag cacgtactcg
     4621 gatggaagcc ggtcttgtcg atcaggatga tctggacgaa gagcatcagg ggctcgcgcc
     4681 agccgaactg ttcgccaggc tcaaggcgcg catgcccgac ggcgaggatc tcgtcgtgac
     4741 ccatggcgat gcctgcttgc cgaatatcat ggtggaaaat ggccgctttt ctggattcat
     4801 cgactgtggc cggctgggtg tggcggaccg ctatcaggac atagcgttgg ctacccgtga
     4861 tattgctgaa gagcttggcg gcgaatgggc tgaccgcttc ctcgtgcttt acggtatcgc
     4921 cgctcccgat tcgcagcgca tcgccttcta tcgccttctt gacgagttct tctgagcggg
     4981 actctggggt tcgaaatgac cgaccaagcg acgcccaacc tgccatcacg agatttcgat
     5041 tccaccgccg ccttctatga aaggttgggc ttcggaatcg ttttccggga cgccggctgg
     5101 atgatcctcc agcgcgggga tctcatgctg gagttcttcg cccaccccaa cttgtttatt
     5161 gcagcttata atggttacaa ataaagcaat agcatcacaa atttcacaaa taaagcattt
     5221 ttttcactgc attctagttg tggtttgtcc aaactcatca atgtatctta tcatgtctgt
     5281 ataccgtcga cctctagcta gagcttggcg taatcatggt catagctgtt tcctgtgtga
     5341 aattgttatc cgctcacaat tccacacaac atacgagccg gaagcataaa gtgtaaagcc
     5401 tggggtgcct aatgagtgag ctaactcaca ttaattgcgt tgcgctcact gcccgctttc
     5461 cagtcgggaa acctgtcgtg ccagctgcat taatgaatcg gccaacgcgc ggggagaggc
     5521 ggtttgcgta ttgggcgctc ttccgcttcc tcgctcactg actcgctgcg ctcggtcgtt
     5581 cggctgcggc gagcggtatc agctcactca aaggcggtaa tacggttatc cacagaatca
     5641 ggggataacg caggaaagaa catgtgagca aaaggccagc aaaaggccag gaaccgtaaa
     5701 aaggccgcgt tgctggcgtt tttccatagg ctccgccccc ctgacgagca tcacaaaaat
     5761 cgacgctcaa gtcagaggtg gcgaaacccg acaggactat aaagatacca ggcgtttccc
     5821 cctggaagct ccctcgtgcg ctctcctgtt ccgaccctgc cgcttaccgg atacctgtcc
     5881 gcctttctcc cttcgggaag cgtggcgctt tctcaatgct cacgctgtag gtatctcagt
     5941 tcggtgtagg tcgttcgctc caagctgggc tgtgtgcacg aaccccccgt tcagcccgac
     6001 cgctgcgcct tatccggtaa ctatcgtctt gagtccaacc cggtaagaca cgacttatcg
     6061 ccactggcag cagccactgg taacaggatt agcagagcga ggtatgtagg cggtgctaca
     6121 gagttcttga agtggtggcc taactacggc tacactagaa ggacagtatt tggtatctgc
     6181 gctctgctga agccagttac cttcggaaaa agagttggta gctcttgatc cggcaaacaa
     6241 accaccgctg gtagcggtgg tttttttgtt tgcaagcagc agattacgcg cagaaaaaaa
     6301 ggatctcaag aagatccttt gatcttttct acggggtctg acgctcagtg gaacgaaaac
     6361 tcacgttaag ggattttggt catgagatta tcaaaaagga tcttcaccta gatcctttta
     6421 aattaaaaat gaagttttaa atcaatctaa agtatatatg agtaaacttg gtctgacagt
     6481 taccaatgct taatcagtga ggcacctatc tcagcgatct gtctatttcg ttcatccata
     6541 gttgcctgac tccccgtcgt gtagataact acgatacggg agggcttacc atctggcccc
     6601 agtgctgcaa tgataccgcg agacccacgc tcaccggctc cagatttatc agcaataaac
     6661 cagccagccg gaagggccga gcgcagaagt ggtcctgcaa ctttatccgc ctccatccag
     6721 tctattaatt gttgccggga agctagagta agtagttcgc cagttaatag tttgcgcaac
     6781 gttgttgcca ttgctacagg catcgtggtg tcacgctcgt cgtttggtat ggcttcattc
     6841 agctccggtt cccaacgatc aaggcgagtt acatgatccc ccatgttgtg caaaaaagcg
     6901 gttagctcct tcggtcctcc gatcgttgtc agaagtaagt tggccgcagt gttatcactc
     6961 atggttatgg cagcactgca taattctctt actgtcatgc catccgtaag atgcttttct
     7021 gtgactggtg agtactcaac caagtcattc tgagaatagt gtatgcggcg accgagttgc
     7081 tcttgcccgg cgtcaatacg ggataatacc gcgccacata gcagaacttt aaaagtgctc
     7141 atcattggaa aacgttcttc ggggcgaaaa ctctcaagga tcttaccgct gttgagatcc
     7201 agttcgatgt aacccactcg tgcacccaac tgatcttcag catcttttac tttcaccagc
     7261 gtttctgggt gagcaaaaac aggaaggcaa aatgccgcaa aaaagggaat aagggcgaca
     7321 cggaaatgtt gaatactcat actcttcctt tttcaatatt attgaagcat ttatcagggt
     7381 tattgtctca tgagcggata catatttgaa tgtatttaga aaaataaaca aataggggtt
     7441 ccgcgcacat ttccccgaaa agtgccacct gacgtc
//
