LOCUS       Exported 7475 bp ds-DNA circular SYN 13-MAY-2021
DEFINITION  Cyan-fluorescent homoFRET/anisotropy-based biosensor for monitoring
            Protein Kinase A activity..
ACCESSION   .
VERSION     .
KEYWORDS    pcDNA3-Cerulean3-Cerulean3-FLARE-AKAR
SOURCE      synthetic DNA construct
  ORGANISM  synthetic DNA construct
REFERENCE   1 (bases 1 to 7475)
  AUTHORS   Ross BL, Tenner B, Markwardt ML, Zviman A, Shi G, Kerr JP, Snell NE,
            McFarland JJ, Mauban JR, Ward CW, Rizzo MA, Zhang J
  TITLE     Single-color, ratiometric biosensors for detecting signaling
            activities in live cells.
  JOURNAL   Elife. 2018 Jul 3;7. pii: 35458. doi: 10.7554/eLife.35458.
  PUBMED    29968564
REFERENCE   2 (bases 1 to 7475)
  AUTHORS   .
  TITLE     Direct Submission
  JOURNAL   Exported May 13, 2021 from SnapGene Server 1.1.58
            http://www.snapgene.com
FEATURES             Location/Qualifiers
     source          1..7475
                     /organism="synthetic DNA construct"
                     /mol_type="other DNA"
     primer_bind     complement(44..63)
                     /label=pRS-marker
                     /note="pRS vectors, use to sequence yeast selectable
                     marker"
     enhancer        235..614
                     /label=CMV enhancer
                     /note="human cytomegalovirus immediate early enhancer"
     promoter        615..818
                     /label=CMV promoter
                     /note="human cytomegalovirus (CMV) immediate early
                     promoter"
     primer_bind     769..789
                     /label=CMV-F
                     /note="Human CMV immediate early promoter, forward primer"
     primer_bind     863..882
                     /label=T7
                     /note="T7 promoter, forward primer"
     promoter        863..881
                     /label=T7 promoter
                     /note="promoter for bacteriophage T7 RNA polymerase"
     regulatory      901..910
                     /regulatory_class="other"
                     /note="vertebrate consensus sequence for strong initiation
                     of translation (Kozak, 1987)"
     CDS             922..939
                     /codon_start=1
                     /product="6xHis affinity tag"
                     /label=6xHis
                     /translation="HHHHHH"
     CDS             943..975
                     /codon_start=1
                     /product="leader peptide from bacteriophage T7 gene 10"
                     /label=T7 tag (gene 10 leader)
                     /note="promotes efficient translation in E. coli"
                     /translation="MASMTGGQQMG"
     CDS             979..1002
                     /codon_start=1
                     /product="Xpress(TM) epitope tag, including an enterokinase
                     recognition and cleavage site"
                     /label=Xpress(TM) tag
                     /translation="DLYDDDDK"
     promoter        complement(3028..3046)
                     /label=SP6 promoter
                     /note="promoter for bacteriophage SP6 RNA polymerase"
     primer_bind     complement(3029..3046)
                     /label=SP6
                     /note="SP6 promoter, forward primer"
     primer_bind     complement(3066..3083)
                     /label=BGH-rev
                     /note="Bovine growth hormone terminator, reverse primer.
                     Also called BGH reverse"
     polyA_signal    3072..3296
                     /label=bGH poly(A) signal
                     /note="bovine growth hormone polyadenylation signal"
     rep_origin      3342..3770
                     /direction=RIGHT
                     /label=f1 ori
                     /note="f1 bacteriophage origin of replication; arrow
                     indicates direction of (+) strand synthesis"
     primer_bind     complement(3429..3448)
                     /label=F1ori-R
                     /note="F1 origin, reverse primer"
     primer_bind     3639..3660
                     /label=F1ori-F
                     /note="F1 origin, forward primer"
     primer_bind     complement(3779..3799)
                     /label=pBABE 3'
                     /note="SV40 enhancer, reverse primer for pBABE vectors"
     promoter        3784..4113
                     /label=SV40 promoter
                     /note="SV40 enhancer and early promoter"
     rep_origin      3964..4099
                     /label=SV40 ori
                     /note="SV40 origin of replication"
     primer_bind     4026..4045
                     /label=SV40pro-F
                     /note="SV40 promoter/origin, forward primer"
     CDS             4180..4974
                     /codon_start=1
                     /gene="aph(3')-II (or nptII)"
                     /product="aminoglycoside phosphotransferase from Tn5"
                     /label=NeoR/KanR
                     /note="confers resistance to neomycin, kanamycin, and G418
                     (Geneticin(R))"
                     /translation="MIEQDGLHAGSPAAWVERLFGYDWAQQTIGCSDAAVFRLSAQGRP
                     VLFVKTDLSGALNELQDEAARLSWLATTGVPCAAVLDVVTEAGRDWLLLGEVPGQDLLS
                     SHLAPAEKVSIMADAMRRLHTLDPATCPFDHQAKHRIERARTRMEAGLVDQDDLDEEHQ
                     GLAPAELFARLKARMPDGEDLVVTHGDACLPNIMVENGRFSGFIDCGRLGVADRYQDIA
                     LATRDIAEELGGEWADRFLVLYGIAAPDSQRIAFYRLLDEFF"
     primer_bind     complement(4234..4253)
                     /label=Neo-R
                     /note="Neomycin resistance gene, reverse primer"
     primer_bind     4844..4863
                     /label=Neo-F
                     /note="Neomycin resistance gene, forward primer"
     polyA_signal    5148..5269
                     /label=SV40 poly(A) signal
                     /note="SV40 polyadenylation signal"
     primer_bind     complement(5185..5204)
                     /label=SV40pA-R
                     /note="SV40 polyA, reverse primer"
     primer_bind     5239..5258
                     /label=EBV-rev
                     /note="SV40 polyA terminator, reverse primer"
     primer_bind     complement(5318..5334)
                     /label=M13 rev
                     /note="common sequencing primer, one of multiple similar
                     variants"
     primer_bind     complement(5318..5334)
                     /label=M13 Reverse
                     /note="In lacZ gene. Also called M13-rev"
     primer_bind     complement(5331..5353)
                     /label=M13/pUC Reverse
                     /note="In lacZ gene"
     protein_bind    5342..5358
                     /label=lac operator
                     /bound_moiety="lac repressor encoded by lacI"
                     /note="The lac repressor binds to the lac operator to
                     inhibit transcription in E. coli. This inhibition can be
                     relieved by adding lactose or
                     isopropyl-beta-D-thiogalactopyranoside (IPTG)."
     promoter        complement(5366..5396)
                     /label=lac promoter
                     /note="promoter for the E. coli lac operon"
     protein_bind    5411..5432
                     /label=CAP binding site
                     /bound_moiety="E. coli catabolite activator protein"
                     /note="CAP binding activates transcription in the presence
                     of cAMP."
     primer_bind     complement(5549..5566)
                     /label=L4440
                     /note="L4440 vector, forward primer"
     rep_origin      complement(5720..6308)
                     /direction=LEFT
                     /label=ori
                     /note="high-copy-number ColE1/pMB1/pBR322/pUC origin of
                     replication"
     primer_bind     complement(5800..5819)
                     /label=pBR322ori-F
                     /note="pBR322 origin, forward primer"
     CDS             complement(6479..7339)
                     /codon_start=1
                     /gene="bla"
                     /product="beta-lactamase"
                     /label=AmpR
                     /note="confers resistance to ampicillin, carbenicillin, and
                     related antibiotics"
                     /translation="MSIQHFRVALIPFFAAFCLPVFAHPETLVKVKDAEDQLGARVGYI
                     ELDLNSGKILESFRPEERFPMMSTFKVLLCGAVLSRIDAGQEQLGRRIHYSQNDLVEYS
                     PVTEKHLTDGMTVRELCSAAITMSDNTAANLLLTTIGGPKELTAFLHNMGDHVTRLDRW
                     EPELNEAIPNDERDTTMPVAMATTLRKLLTGELLTLASRQQLIDWMEADKVAGPLLRSA
                     LPAGWFIADKSGAGERGSRGIIAALGPDGKPSRIVVIYTTGSQATMDERNRQIAEIGAS
                     LIKHW"
     primer_bind     7102..7121
                     /label=Amp-R
                     /note="Ampicillin resistance gene, reverse primer"
     promoter        complement(7340..7444)
                     /gene="bla"
                     /label=AmpR promoter
ORIGIN
        1 gacggatcgg gagatctccc gatcccctat ggtgcactct cagtacaatc tgctctgatg
       61 ccgcatagtt aagccagtat ctgctccctg cttgtgtgtt ggaggtcgct gagtagtgcg
      121 cgagcaaaat ttaagctaca acaaggcaag gcttgaccga caattgcatg aagaatctgc
      181 ttagggttag gcgttttgcg ctgcttcgcg atgtacgggc cagatatacg cgttgacatt
      241 gattattgac tagttattaa tagtaatcaa ttacggggtc attagttcat agcccatata
      301 tggagttccg cgttacataa cttacggtaa atggcccgcc tggctgaccg cccaacgacc
      361 cccgcccatt gacgtcaata atgacgtatg ttcccatagt aacgccaata gggactttcc
      421 attgacgtca atgggtggag tatttacggt aaactgccca cttggcagta catcaagtgt
      481 atcatatgcc aagtacgccc cctattgacg tcaatgacgg taaatggccc gcctggcatt
      541 atgcccagta catgacctta tgggactttc ctacttggca gtacatctac gtattagtca
      601 tcgctattac catggtgatg cggttttggc agtacatcaa tgggcgtgga tagcggtttg
      661 actcacgggg atttccaagt ctccacccca ttgacgtcaa tgggagtttg ttttggcacc
      721 aaaatcaacg ggactttcca aaatgtcgta acaactccgc cccattgacg caaatgggcg
      781 gtaggcgtgt acggtgggag gtctatataa gcagagctct ctggctaact agagaaccca
      841 ctgcttactg gcttatcgaa attaatacga ctcactatag ggagacccaa gcttgcggcc
      901 gccaccatgg tgcggggttc tcatcatcat catcatcatg gtatggctag catgactggt
      961 ggacagcaaa tgggtcggga tctgtacgac gatgacgata aggatcccat ggtgagcaag
     1021 ggcgaggagc tgttcaccgg ggtggtgccc atcctggtcg agctggacgg cgacgtaaac
     1081 ggccacaagt tcagcgtgtc cggcgagggc gagggcgatg ccacctacgg caagctgacc
     1141 ctgaagttca tctgcaccac cggcaagctg cccgtgccct ggcccaccct cgtgaccacc
     1201 ctgagctggg gcgtgcagtg cttcgcccgc taccccgacc acatgaagca gcacgacttc
     1261 ttcaagtccg ccatgcccga aggctacgtc caggagcgca ccatcttctt caaggacgac
     1321 ggcaactaca agacccgcgc cgaggtgaag ttcgagggcg acaccctggt gaaccgcatc
     1381 gagctgaagg gcatcgactt caaggaggac ggcaacatcc tggggcacaa gctggagtac
     1441 aacgccatcc acggcaacgt ctatatcacc gccgacaagc agaagaacgg catcaaggcc
     1501 aacttcggcc tcaactgcaa catcgaggac ggcagcgtgc agctcgccga ccactaccag
     1561 cagaacaccc ccatcggcga cggccccgtg ctgctgcccg acaaccacta cctgagcacc
     1621 cagtccaagc tgagcaaaga ccccaacgag aagcgcgatc acatggtcct gctggagttc
     1681 gtgaccgccg ccgggatcac tctcggcatg gacgagctgt acaagcgcat gcataagttt
     1741 tctcaagaac agatcggcga aaacattgtg tgcagggtca tttgtaccac gggtcaaatt
     1801 cccatccgag atttgtcagc tgatatttca caagtgctta aggaaaaacg atccataaag
     1861 aaagtttgga catttggtag aaacccagcc tgtgactatc atttaggaaa catttcaaga
     1921 ctgtcaaata agcatttcca aatactacta ggagaagacg gtaacctttt attgaatgac
     1981 atttccacta atgggacctg gttaaatggg caaaaagtcg agaagaacag caatcagtta
     2041 ctgtctcaag gtgatgaaat aaccgttggt gtaggcgtgg aatcagatat tttatctctg
     2101 gtcattttca taaacgacaa atttaagcag tgcctcgagc agaacaaagt tgatcgctct
     2161 gcaggtaagc caggcagcgg cgagggcagc accaagggcc tgcgtcgcgc caccctggtg
     2221 gacggcggca ccggcggcag cgagctcatg gtgagcaagg gcgaggagct gttcaccggg
     2281 gtggtgccca tcctggtcga gctggacggc gacgtaaacg gccacaagtt cagcgtgtcc
     2341 ggcgagggcg agggcgatgc cacctacggc aagctgaccc tgaagttcat ctgcaccacc
     2401 ggcaagctgc ccgtgccctg gcccaccctc gtgaccaccc tgagctgggg cgtgcagtgc
     2461 ttcgcccgct accccgacca catgaagcag cacgacttct tcaagtccgc catgcccgaa
     2521 ggctacgtcc aggagcgcac catcttcttc aaggacgacg gcaactacaa gacccgcgcc
     2581 gaggtgaagt tcgagggcga caccctggtg aaccgcatcg agctgaaggg catcgacttc
     2641 aaggaggacg gcaacatcct ggggcacaag ctggagtaca acgccatcca cggcaacgtc
     2701 tatatcaccg ccgacaagca gaagaacggc atcaaggcca acttcggcct caactgcaac
     2761 atcgaggacg gcagcgtgca gctcgccgac cactaccagc agaacacccc catcggcgac
     2821 ggccccgtgc tgctgcccga caaccactac ctgagcaccc agtccaagct gagcaaagac
     2881 cccaacgaga agcgcgatca catggtcctg ctggagttcg tgaccgccgc cgggatcact
     2941 ctcggcatgg acgagctgta caagtaagaa ttctgcagat atccatcaca ctggcggccg
     3001 ctcgagcatg catctagagg gccctattct atagtgtcac ctaaatgcta gagctcgctg
     3061 atcagcctcg actgtgcctt ctagttgcca gccatctgtt gtttgcccct cccccgtgcc
     3121 ttccttgacc ctggaaggtg ccactcccac tgtcctttcc taataaaatg aggaaattgc
     3181 atcgcattgt ctgagtaggt gtcattctat tctggggggt ggggtggggc aggacagcaa
     3241 gggggaggat tgggaagaca atagcaggca tgctggggat gcggtgggct ctatggcttc
     3301 tgaggcggaa agaaccagct ggggctctag ggggtatccc cnnnnnnnnn nnnnnnnnnn
     3361 nnnnnnnnnn nnnnnnnnnn nnnnnnnnnn nnnnnnnnnn nnnnnnnnnn nnnnnnnnnn
     3421 nnnnnnnnnn nnnnnnnnnn nnnnnnnnnn nnnnnnnnnn nnnnncnnnn nnnnnnnnnn
     3481 nnnnnnnnnn nnnnnnnnnn nnnnnnnnnn nnnnnnnnnn nnnnnnnnnn nnnnnnnnnn
     3541 nnnnnnnnnn nnnnnnnann nnnnnnnnnn nnnnnnnnnn nnnnnnnnnn nnnnnnnnnn
     3601 nnnnnnncct ttgacgttgg agtccacgtt ctttaatagt ggactcttgt tccaaactgg
     3661 aacaacactc aaccctatct cggtctattc ttttgattta taagggattt tgccgatttc
     3721 ggcctattgg ttaaaaaatg agctgattta acaaaaattt aacgcgaatt aattctgtgg
     3781 aatgtgtgtc agttagggtg tggaaagtcc ccaggctccc cagcaggcag aagtatgcaa
     3841 agcatgcatc tcaattagtc agcaaccagg tgtggaaagt ccccaggctc cccagcaggc
     3901 agaagtatgc aaagcatgca tctcaattag tcagcaacca tagtcccgcc cctaactccg
     3961 cccatcccgc ccctaactcc gcccagttcc gcccattctc cgccccatgg ctgactaatt
     4021 ttttttattt atgcagaggc cgaggccgcc tctgcctctg agctattcca gaagtagtga
     4081 ggaggctttt ttggaggcct aggcttttgc aaaaagctcc cgggagcttg tatatccatt
     4141 ttcggatctg atcaagagac aggatgagga tcgtttcgca tgattgaaca agatggattg
     4201 cacgcaggtt ctccggccgc ttgggtggag aggctattcg gctatgactg ggcacaacag
     4261 acaatcggct gctctgatgc cgccgtgttc cggctgtcag cgcaggggcg cccggttctt
     4321 tttgtcaaga ccgacctgtc cggtgccctg aatgaactgc aggacgaggc agcgcggcta
     4381 tcgtggctgg ccacgacggg cgttccttgc gcagctgtgc tcgacgttgt cactgaagcg
     4441 ggaagggact ggctgctatt gggcgaagtg ccggggcagg atctcctgtc atctcacctt
     4501 gctcctgccg agaaagtatc catcatggct gatgcaatgc ggcggctgca tacgcttgat
     4561 ccggctacct gcccattcga ccaccaagcg aaacatcgca tcgagcgagc acgtactcgg
     4621 atggaagccg gtcttgtcga tcaggatgat ctggacgaag agcatcaggg gctcgcgcca
     4681 gccgaactgt tcgccaggct caaggcgcgc atgcccgacg gcgaggatct cgtcgtgacc
     4741 catggcgatg cctgcttgcc gaatatcatg gtggaaaatg gccgcttttc tggattcatc
     4801 gactgtggcc ggctgggtgt ggcggaccgc tatcaggaca tagcgttggc tacccgtgat
     4861 attgctgaag agcttggcgg cgaatgggct gaccgcttcc tcgtgcttta cggtatcgcc
     4921 gctcccgatt cgcagcgcat cgccttctat cgccttcttg acgagttctt ctgagcggga
     4981 ctctggggtt cgaaatgacc gaccaagcga cgcccaacct gccatcacga gatttcgatt
     5041 ccaccgccgc cttctatgaa aggttgggct tcggaatcgt tttccgggac gccggctgga
     5101 tgatcctcca gcgcggggat ctcatgctgg agttcttcgc ccaccccaac ttgtttattg
     5161 cagcttataa tggttacaaa taaagcaata gcatcacaaa tttcacaaat aaagcatttt
     5221 tttcactgca ttctagttgt ggtttgtcca aactcatcaa tgtatcttat catgtctgta
     5281 taccgtcgac ctctagctag agcttggcgt aatcatggtc atagctgttt cctgtgtgaa
     5341 attgttatcc gctcacaatt ccacacaaca tacgagccgg aagcataaag tgtaaagcct
     5401 ggggtgccta atgagtgagc taactcacat taattgcgtt gcgctcactg cccgctttcc
     5461 agtcgggaaa cctgtcgtgc cagctgcatt aatgaatcgg ccaacgcgcg gggagaggcg
     5521 gtttgcgtat tgggcgctct tccgcttcct cgctcactga ctcgctgcgc tcggtcgttc
     5581 ggctgcggcg agcggtatca gctcactcaa aggcggtaat acggttatcc acagaatcag
     5641 gggataacgc aggaaagaac atgtgagcaa aaggccagca aaaggccagg aaccgtaaaa
     5701 aggccgcgtt gctggcgttt ttccataggc tccgcccccc tgacgagcat cacaaaaatc
     5761 gacgctcaag tcagaggtgg cgaaacccga caggactata aagataccag gcgtttcccc
     5821 ctggaagctc cctcgtgcgc tctcctgttc cgaccctgcc gcttaccgga tacctgtccg
     5881 cctttctccc ttcgggaagc gtggcgcttt ctcatagctc acgctgtagg tatctcagtt
     5941 cggtgtaggt cgttcgctcc aagctgggct gtgtgcacga accccccgtt cagcccgacc
     6001 gctgcgcctt atccggtaac tatcgtcttg agtccaaccc ggtaagacac gacttatcgc
     6061 cactggcagc agccactggt aacaggatta gcagagcgag gtatgtaggc ggtgctacag
     6121 agttcttgaa gtggtggcct aactacggct acactagaag aacagtattt ggtatctgcg
     6181 ctctgctgaa gccagttacc ttcggaaaaa gagttggtag ctcttgatcc ggcaaacaaa
     6241 ccaccgctgg tagcggtggt ttttttgttt gcaagcagca gattacgcgc agaaaaaaag
     6301 gatctcaaga agatcctttg atcttttcta cggggtctga cgctcagtgg aacgaaaact
     6361 cacgttaagg gattttggtc atgagattat caaaaaggat cttcacctag atccttttaa
     6421 attaaaaatg aagttttaaa tcaatctaaa gtatatatga gtaaacttgg tctgacagtt
     6481 accaatgctt aatcagtgag gcacctatct cagcgatctg tctatttcgt tcatccatag
     6541 ttgcctgact ccccgtcgtg tagataacta cgatacggga gggcttacca tctggcccca
     6601 gtgctgcaat gataccgcga gacccacgct caccggctcc agatttatca gcaataaacc
     6661 agccagccgg aagggccgag cgcagaagtg gtcctgcaac tttatccgcc tccatccagt
     6721 ctattaattg ttgccgggaa gctagagtaa gtagttcgcc agttaatagt ttgcgcaacg
     6781 ttgttgccat tgctacaggc atcgtggtgt cacgctcgtc gtttggtatg gcttcattca
     6841 gctccggttc ccaacgatca aggcgagtta catgatcccc catgttgtgc aaaaaagcgg
     6901 ttagctcctt cggtcctccg atcgttgtca gaagtaagtt ggccgcagtg ttatcactca
     6961 tggttatggc agcactgcat aattctctta ctgtcatgcc atccgtaaga tgcttttctg
     7021 tgactggtga gtactcaacc aagtcattct gagaatagtg tatgcggcga ccgagttgct
     7081 cttgcccggc gtcaatacgg gataataccg cgccacatag cagaacttta aaagtgctca
     7141 tcattggaaa acgttcttcg gggcgaaaac tctcaaggat cttaccgctg ttgagatcca
     7201 gttcgatgta acccactcgt gcacccaact gatcttcagc atcttttact ttcaccagcg
     7261 tttctgggtg agcaaaaaca ggaaggcaaa atgccgcaaa aaagggaata agggcgacac
     7321 ggaaatgttg aatactcata ctcttccttt ttcaatatta ttgaagcatt tatcagggtt
     7381 attgtctcat gagcggatac atatttgaat gtatttagaa aaataaacaa ataggggttc
     7441 cgcgcacatt tccccgaaaa gtgccacctg acgtc
//
